Addgene plasmid #161151: pDONR221-SLC18A1_STOP
Purpose: Gateway entry clone with codon-optimized ORF sequence for subcloning into custom expression vectors. Contains a STOP codon at the end of the codon-optimized ORF sequence.
Depositing lab: RESOLUTE Consortium & Giulio Superti-Furga. Depositing organization: CeMM Research Center for Molecular Medicine. Publication: The RESOLUTE consortium: unlocking SLC transporters for drug discovery. Superti-Furga G, Lackner D, Wiedmer T, Ingles-Prieto A, Barbosa B, Girardi E, Goldmann U, Gurtl B, Klavins K, Klimek C, Lindinger S, Lineiro-Retes E, Muller AC, Onstein S, Redinger G, Reil D, Sedlyarov V, Wolf G, Crawford M, Everley R, ... Steppan CM. Nat Rev Drug Discov. 2020 Jul;19(7):429-430. doi: 10.1038/d41573-020-00056-6. PubMed 32265506.
Backbone
  Vector backbone: pDONR221
  Backbone manufacturer: ThermoFisher Scientific
  Backbone size w/o insert (bp): 2550
  Vector type: Mammalian Expression
Growth in bacteria
  Bacterial resistance: Kanamycin, 50 μg/mL
  Growth temperature: 37°C
  Growth strain: NEB Stable
  Copy number: High Copy
Gene/Insert
  Gene/Insert name: SLC18A1 (alt name: CGAT, VMAT1, VAT1)
  Species: H. sapiens (human)
  Insert size (bp): 1578
  Entrez Gene: SLC18A1 (a.k.a. CGAT, VAT1, VMAT1)
  Cloning method: Gateway Cloning
  Sequencing primers: 5′ M13-fwd; 3′ M13-rev
Terms and licenses: Academic/Nonprofit Terms; Industry Terms
Depositor comments: This plasmid contains a STOP codon at the end of the codon-optimized ORF. For the version of this plasmid that does not contain a STOP codon, please see Addgene plasmid 131985 For more information on the full Resolute plasmid collection, please see www.addgene.org/depositor-collections/re-solute/. Please provide your feedback on this plasmid to the RESOLUTE consortium by filling out their RESOLUTE repository feedback form: https://forms.office.com/Pages/ResponsePage.aspx?id=0e05yklzmkS7rjFGQL4N7z4feCLQvEJAmVcOCM_u885UN1JJRko0Ukg4TVQwNTZLOUxPQVJWT1NHUCQlQCN0PWcu
How to cite: pDONR221-SLC18A1_STOP was a gift from RESOLUTE Consortium & Giulio Superti-Furga (Addgene plasmid # 161151 ; http://n2t.net/addgene:161151 ; RRID:Addgene_161151)
