[The description below was written by a language model from this plasmid's Addgene catalogue record and pLannotate feature annotations shown in this document.]
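Description:
pDONR221-SLC18A1_STOP is a Gateway entry clone built on the pDONR221 backbone, carrying a codon-optimized open reading frame for human SLC18A1 (also known as VMAT1, VAT1 or CGAT). This gene encodes the vesicular monoamine transporter that moves biogenic monoamines such as serotonin from the cytoplasm into secretory vesicles of neuroendocrine and endocrine cells. The sequenced plasmid is 4,128 nt. It is propagated in E. coli through a high-copy ColE1/pUC-type origin and selected with kanamycin via the aph(3')-Ia resistance gene. Although the catalogue lists the vector type as mammalian expression, the feature table shows no eukaryotic promoter or polyadenylation signal around the insert. The plasmid therefore serves as a shuttle for the ORF rather than as an expression vector in its own right.

The roughly 1.58 kb ORF sits between attL1 and attL2 sites, which allow directional transfer into any attR-containing destination vector by an LR Clonase reaction. That destination vector then supplies the promoter, tags and selection appropriate to the intended host. Because this version retains a stop codon at the end of the ORF, it suits native or N-terminally tagged expression but not C-terminal fusions. The depositor notes that a companion clone without the stop codon exists for that purpose. Other annotated backbone elements include rrnB T1 and T2 terminators upstream of the cassette, which insulate it from read-through transcription, and a T7 promoter beyond attL2 oriented towards the insert. Short lacI and lacZα fragments are residual backbone sequence. M13 forward and reverse priming sites are listed for sequencing the insert. The clone belongs to a consortium collection of solute carrier transporter ORFs assembled to support SLC research and drug discovery.
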