Features (pLannotate 1.2.2; 10 found; start..end, strand, type, name):
      1..100     +  protein_bind   attL1: mutant version of attL; recombination site for the Gateway® LR reaction LR Clonase™
    106..1680    +  CDS            SLC18A1: VMAT1_HUMAN - Also known as VAT1, VMAT1. Experimental evidence at protein level: Swiss-Prot protein existence level 1. Involved in the transport of biogenic monoamines, such as serotonin, from the cytoplasm into the secretory vesicles of neuroendocrine and endocrine cells. From Homo sapiens (Human).
   1685..1784    -  protein_bind   attL2: mutant version of attL; recombination site for the Gateway® LR reaction LR Clonase™
   1802..1820    -  promoter       T7 promoter: promoter for bacteriophage T7 RNA polymerase
   1954..2763    +  CDS            KanR: aminoglycoside phosphotransferase; aph(3')-Ia; confers resistance to kanamycin in bacteria or G418 (Geneticin®) in eukaryotes
   2910..3498    +  rep_origin     ori: high-copy-number ColE1/pMB1/pBR322/pUC origin of replication
   3681..3773    +  CDS            lacI (fragment): lac repressor; lacI; The lac repressor binds to the lac operator to inhibit transcription in E. coli. This inhibition can be relieved by adding lactose or isopropyl-β-D-thiogalactopyranoside (IPTG).
   3828..3855    -  terminator     rrnB T2 terminator: transcription terminator T2 from the E. coli rrnB gene
   3987..4030    +  terminator     rrnB T1 terminator: Escherichia coli rrnB; transcription terminator T1 from the E. coli rrnB gene
   4077..4113    -  CDS            lacZα (fragment): LacZα fragment of β-galactosidase; lacZ fragment
>Addgene plasmid #161151 | pDONR221-SLC18A1_STOP | addgene full sequence | sequence record 342380 | Addgene NGS Result
CAAATAATGATTTTATTTTGACTGATAGTGACCTGTTCGTTGCAACACATTGATGAGCAATGCTTTTTTA
TAATGCCAACTTTGTACAAAAAAGCAGGCTCCACCATGCTGAGGACCATCCTGGACGCACCACAGAGACT
GCTGAAGGAGGGAAGGGCAAGCAGGCAGCTGGTGCTGGTGGTGGTGTTCGTGGCCCTGCTGCTGGACAAT
ATGCTGTTTACCGTGGTGGTGCCAATCGTGCCCACATTCCTGTACGATATGGAGTTTAAGGAGGTGAACA
GCTCCCTGCACCTGGGACACGCAGGATCTAGCCCACACGCACTGGCATCTCCTGCCTTCAGCACCATCTT
TTCCTTCTTTAACAATAACACAGTGGCAGTGGAGGAGAGCGTGCCATCCGGAATCGCCTGGATGAATGAT
ACCGCATCCACAATCCCACCTCCAGCAACCGAGGCAATCTCTGCCCACAAGAATAACTGCCTGCAGGGAA
CCGGCTTCCTGGAGGAGGAGATCACACGGGTGGGCGTGCTGTTTGCCAGCAAGGCCGTGATGCAGCTGCT
GGTGAATCCCTTCGTGGGCCCTCTGACAAACAGAATCGGCTACCACATCCCCATGTTCGCCGGCTTTGTG
ATCATGTTTCTGTCCACCGTGATGTTCGCCTTTTCTGGCACCTATACACTGCTGTTCGTGGCACGGACAC
TGCAGGGAATCGGATCCTCTTTTAGCTCCGTGGCAGGACTGGGAATGCTGGCATCCGTGTACACCGACGA
TCACGAGCGGGGCAGAGCCATGGGAACAGCCCTGGGAGGACTGGCCCTGGGCCTGCTGGTGGGCGCCCCT
TTCGGCAGCGTGATGTATGAGTTTGTGGGCAAGTCCGCCCCATTCCTGATCCTGGCCTTTCTGGCCCTGC
TGGACGGCGCCCTGCAGCTGTGCATCCTGCAGCCATCTAAGGTGAGCCCAGAGTCCGCCAAGGGAACCCC
ACTGTTCATGCTGCTGAAGGATCCCTACATCCTGGTGGCCGCCGGCTCTATCTGCTTTGCCAATATGGGA
GTGGCAATCCTGGAGCCTACCCTGCCAATCTGGATGATGCAGACAATGTGCAGCCCTAAGTGGCAGCTGG
GACTGGCCTTCCTGCCAGCATCCGTGTCTTATCTGATCGGCACCAATCTGTTTGGCGTGCTGGCCAACAA
GATGGGCAGGTGGCTGTGCTCTCTGATCGGCATGCTGGTGGTGGGCACAAGCCTGCTGTGCGTGCCACTG
GCCCACAATATCTTCGGACTGATCGGACCTAACGCAGGACTGGGACTGGCAATCGGAATGGTGGACTCTA
GCATGATGCCTATCATGGGCCACCTGGTGGATCTGCGCCACACCAGCGTGTACGGCAGCGTGTATGCCAT
CGCCGACGTGGCCTTCTGCATGGGCTTTGCAATCGGACCATCCACCGGAGGAGCAATCGTGAAGGCAATC
GGCTTCCCCTGGCTGATGGTCATCACAGGCGTGATCAACATCGTGTACGCCCCCCTGTGCTACTATCTGA
GGAGCCCCCCTGCCAAGGAGGAGAAGCTGGCCATCCTGTCCCAGGACTGTCCTATGGAGACACGCATGTA
TGCCACCCAGAAGCCTACAAAGGAGTTTCCACTGGGCGAGGACTCTGATGAGGAGCCCGATCACGAGGAG
TAAGACCCAGCTTTCTTGTACAAAGTTGGCATTATAAGAAAGCATTGCTTATCAATTTGTTGCAACGAAC
AGGTCACTATCAGTCAAAATAAAATCATTATTTGCCATCCAGCTGATATCCCCTATAGTGAGTCGTATTA
CATGGTCATAGCTGTTTCCTGGCAGCTCTGGCCCGTGTCTCAAAATCTCTGATGTTACATTGCACAAGAT
AAAAATATATCATCATGAACAATAAAACTGTCTGCTTACATAAACAGTAATACAAGGGGTGTTATGAGCC
ATATTCAACGGGAAACGTCGAGGCCGCGATTAAATTCCAACATGGATGCTGATTTATATGGGTATAAATG
GGCTCGCGATAATGTCGGGCAATCAGGTGCGACAATCTATCGCTTGTATGGGAAGCCCGATGCGCCAGAG
TTGTTTCTGAAACATGGCAAAGGTAGCGTTGCCAATGATGTTACAGATGAGATGGTCAGACTAAACTGGC
TGACGGAATTTATGCCTCTTCCGACCATCAAGCATTTTATCCGTACTCCTGATGATGCATGGTTACTCAC
CACTGCGATCCCCGGAAAAACAGCATTCCAGGTATTAGAAGAATATCCTGATTCAGGTGAAAATATTGTT
GATGCGCTGGCAGTGTTCCTGCGCCGGTTGCATTCGATTCCTGTTTGTAATTGTCCTTTTAACAGCGATC
GCGTATTTCGTCTCGCTCAGGCGCAATCACGAATGAATAACGGTTTGGTTGATGCGAGTGATTTTGATGA
CGAGCGTAATGGCTGGCCTGTTGAACAAGTCTGGAAAGAAATGCATAAACTTTTGCCATTCTCACCGGAT
TCAGTCGTCACTCATGGTGATTTCTCACTTGATAACCTTATTTTTGACGAGGGGAAATTAATAGGTTGTA
TTGATGTTGGACGAGTCGGAATCGCAGACCGATACCAGGATCTTGCCATCCTATGGAACTGCCTCGGTGA
GTTTTCTCCTTCATTACAGAAACGGCTTTTTCAAAAATATGGTATTGATAATCCTGATATGAATAAATTG
CAGTTTCATTTGATGCTCGATGAGTTTTTCTAATCAGAATTGGTTAATTGGTTGTAACACTGGCAGAGCA
TTACGCTGACTTGACGGGACGGCGCAAGCTCATGACCAAAATCCCTTAACGTGAGTTACGCGTCGTTCCA
CTGAGCGTCAGACCCCGTAGAAAAGATCAAAGGATCTTCTTGAGATCCTTTTTTTCTGCGCGTAATCTGC
TGCTTGCAAACAAAAAAACCACCGCTACCAGCGGTGGTTTGTTTGCCGGATCAAGAGCTACCAACTCTTT
TTCCGAAGGTAACTGGCTTCAGCAGAGCGCAGATACCAAATACTGTTCTTCTAGTGTAGCCGTAGTTAGG
CCACCACTTCAAGAACTCTGTAGCACCGCCTACATACCTCGCTCTGCTAATCCTGTTACCAGTGGCTGCT
GCCAGTGGCGATAAGTCGTGTCTTACCGGGTTGGACTCAAGACGATAGTTACCGGATAAGGCGCAGCGGT
CGGGCTGAACGGGGGGTTCGTGCACACAGCCCAGCTTGGAGCGAACGACCTACACCGAACTGAGATACCT
ACAGCGTGAGCTATGAGAAAGCGCCACGCTTCCCGAAGGGAGAAAGGCGGACAGGTATCCGGTAAGCGGC
AGGGTCGGAACAGGAGAGCGCACGAGGGAGCTTCCAGGGGGAAACGCCTGGTATCTTTATAGTCCTGTCG
GGTTTCGCCACCTCTGACTTGAGCGTCGATTTTTGTGATGCTCGTCAGGGGGGCGGAGCCTATGGAAAAA
CGCCAGCAACGCGGCCTTTTTACGGTTCCTGGCCTTTTGCTGGCCTTTTGCTCACATGTTCTTTCCTGCG
TTATCCCCTGATTCTGTGGATAACCGTATTACCGCCTTTGAGTGAGCTGATACCGCTCGCCGCAGCCGAA
CGACCGAGCGCAGCGAGTCAGTGAGCGAGGAAGCGGAAGAGCGCCCAATACGCAAACCGCCTCTCCCCGC
GCGTTGGCCGATTCATTAATGCAGCTGGCACGACAGGTTTCCCGACTGGAAAGCGGGCAGTGAGCGCAAC
GCAATTAATACGCGTACCGCTAGCCAGGAAGAGTTTGTAGAAACGCAAAAAGGCCATCCGTCAGGATGGC
CTTCTGCTTAGTTTGATGCCTGGCAGTTTATGGCGGGCGTCCTGCCCGCCACCCTCCGGGCCGTTGCTTC
ACAACGTTCAAATCCGCTCCCGGCGGATTTGTCCTACTCAGGAGAGCGTTCACCGACAAACAACAGATAA
AACGAAAGGCCCAGTCTTCCGACTGAGCCTTTCGTTTTATTTGATGCCTGGCAGTTCCCTACTCTCGCGT
TAACGCTAGCATGGATGTTTTCCCAGTCACGACGTTGTAAAACGACGGCCAGTCTTAAGCTCGGGCCC
