>Addgene plasmid #161151 | pDONR221-SLC18A1_STOP | depositor partial sequence | sequence record 312237 | Codon-optimized ORF of SLC18A1
ATGCTGAGGACCATCCTGGACGCACCACAGAGACTGCTGAAGGAGGGAAGGGCAAGCAGGCAGCTGGTGC
TGGTGGTGGTGTTCGTGGCCCTGCTGCTGGACAATATGCTGTTTACCGTGGTGGTGCCAATCGTGCCCAC
ATTCCTGTACGATATGGAGTTTAAGGAGGTGAACAGCTCCCTGCACCTGGGACACGCAGGATCTAGCCCA
CACGCACTGGCATCTCCTGCCTTCAGCACCATCTTTTCCTTCTTTAACAATAACACAGTGGCAGTGGAGG
AGAGCGTGCCATCCGGAATCGCCTGGATGAATGATACCGCATCCACAATCCCACCTCCAGCAACCGAGGC
AATCTCTGCCCACAAGAATAACTGCCTGCAGGGAACCGGCTTCCTGGAGGAGGAGATCACACGGGTGGGC
GTGCTGTTTGCCAGCAAGGCCGTGATGCAGCTGCTGGTGAATCCCTTCGTGGGCCCTCTGACAAACAGAA
TCGGCTACCACATCCCCATGTTCGCCGGCTTTGTGATCATGTTTCTGTCCACCGTGATGTTCGCCTTTTC
TGGCACCTATACACTGCTGTTCGTGGCACGGACACTGCAGGGAATCGGATCCTCTTTTAGCTCCGTGGCA
GGACTGGGAATGCTGGCATCCGTGTACACCGACGATCACGAGCGGGGCAGAGCCATGGGAACAGCCCTGG
GAGGACTGGCCCTGGGCCTGCTGGTGGGCGCCCCTTTCGGCAGCGTGATGTATGAGTTTGTGGGCAAGTC
CGCCCCATTCCTGATCCTGGCCTTTCTGGCCCTGCTGGACGGCGCCCTGCAGCTGTGCATCCTGCAGCCA
TCTAAGGTGAGCCCAGAGTCCGCCAAGGGAACCCCACTGTTCATGCTGCTGAAGGATCCCTACATCCTGG
TGGCCGCCGGCTCTATCTGCTTTGCCAATATGGGAGTGGCAATCCTGGAGCCTACCCTGCCAATCTGGAT
GATGCAGACAATGTGCAGCCCTAAGTGGCAGCTGGGACTGGCCTTCCTGCCAGCATCCGTGTCTTATCTG
ATCGGCACCAATCTGTTTGGCGTGCTGGCCAACAAGATGGGCAGGTGGCTGTGCTCTCTGATCGGCATGC
TGGTGGTGGGCACAAGCCTGCTGTGCGTGCCACTGGCCCACAATATCTTCGGACTGATCGGACCTAACGC
AGGACTGGGACTGGCAATCGGAATGGTGGACTCTAGCATGATGCCTATCATGGGCCACCTGGTGGATCTG
CGCCACACCAGCGTGTACGGCAGCGTGTATGCCATCGCCGACGTGGCCTTCTGCATGGGCTTTGCAATCG
GACCATCCACCGGAGGAGCAATCGTGAAGGCAATCGGCTTCCCCTGGCTGATGGTCATCACAGGCGTGAT
CAACATCGTGTACGCCCCCCTGTGCTACTATCTGAGGAGCCCCCCTGCCAAGGAGGAGAAGCTGGCCATC
CTGTCCCAGGACTGTCCTATGGAGACACGCATGTATGCCACCCAGAAGCCTACAAAGGAGTTTCCACTGG
GCGAGGACTCTGATGAGGAGCCCGATCACGAGGAGTAA
